>Addgene plasmid #90424 | sgSf3b1(T1) | addgene full sequence | sequence record 190772 | Addgene assembled sequence
GAGGGCCTATTTCCCATGATTCCTTCATATTTGCATATACGATACAAGGCTGTTAGAGAGATAATTGGAA
TTAATTTGACTGTAAACACAAAGATATTAGTACAAAATACGTGACGTAGAAAGTAATAATTTCTTGGGTA
GTTTGCAGTTTTAAAATTATGTTTTAAAATGGACTATCATATGCTTACCGTAACTTGAAAGTATTTCGAT
TTCTTGGCTTTATATATCTTGTGGAAAGGACGAAACACCGCTCAAGCCCCTATGGAGTTTTAGAGCTAGA
AATAGCAAGTTAAAATAAGGCTAGTCCGTTATCAACTTGAAAAAGTGGCACCGAGTCGGTGCTTTTTTGT
TTTAGAGCTAGAAATAGCAAGTTAAAATAAGGCTAGTCCGTTTTTAGCGCGTGCGCCAATTCTGCAGACA
AATGGCTCTAGAGGTACCCGTTACATAACTTACGGTAAATGGCCCGCCTGGCTGACCGCCCAACGACCCC
CGCCCATTGACGTCAATAGTAACGCCAATAGGGACTTTCCATTGACGTCAATGGGTGGAGTATTTACGGT
AAACTGCCCACTTGGCAGTACATCAAGTGTATCATATGCCAAGTACGCCCCCTATTGACGTCAATGACGG
TAAATGGCCCGCCTGGCATTGTGCCCAGTACATGACCTTATGGGACTTTCCTACTTGGCAGTACATCTAC
GTATTAGTCATCGCTATTACCATGGTCGAGGTGAGCCCCACGTTCTGCTTCACTCTCCCCATCTCCCCCC
CCTCCCCACCCCCAATTTTGTATTTATTTATTTTTTAATTATTTTGTGCAGCGATGGGGGCGGGGGGGGG
GGGGGGGCGCGCGCCAGGCGGGGCGGGGCGGGGCGAGGGGCGGGGCGGGGCGAGGCGGAGAGGTGCGGCG
GCAGCCAATCAGAGCGGCGCGCTCCGAAAGTTTCCTTTTATGGCGAGGCGGCGGCGGCGGCGGCCCTATA
AAAAGCGAAGCGCGCGGCGGGCGGGAGTCGCTGCGCGCTGCCTTCGCCCCGTGCCCCGCTCCGCCGCCGC
CTCGCGCCGCCCGCCCCGGCTCTGACTGACCGCGTTACTCCCACAGGTGAGCGGGCGGGACGGCCCTTCT
CCTCCGGGCTGTAATTAGCTGAGCAAGAGGTAAGGGTTTAAGGGATGGTTGGTTGGTGGGGTATTAATGT
TTAATTACCTGGAGCACCTGCCTGAAATCACTTTTTTTCAGGTTGGACCGGTGCCACCATGGACTATAAG
GACCACGACGGAGACTACAAGGATCATGATATTGATTACAAAGACGATGACGATAAGATGGCCCCAAAGA
AGAAGCGGAAGGTCGGTATCCACGGAGTCCCAGCAGCCGACAAGAAGTACAGCATCGGCCTGGACATCGG
CACCAACTCTGTGGGCTGGGCCGTGATCACCGACGAGTACAAGGTGCCCAGCAAGAAATTCAAGGTGCTG
GGCAACACCGACCGGCACAGCATCAAGAAGAACCTGATCGGAGCCCTGCTGTTCGACAGCGGCGAAACAG
CCGAGGCCACCCGGCTGAAGAGAACCGCCAGAAGAAGATACACCAGACGGAAGAACCGGATCTGCTATCT
GCAAGAGATCTTCAGCAACGAGATGGCCAAGGTGGACGACAGCTTCTTCCACAGACTGGAAGAGTCCTTC
CTGGTGGAAGAGGATAAGAAGCACGAGCGGCACCCCATCTTCGGCAACATCGTGGACGAGGTGGCCTACC
ACGAGAAGTACCCCACCATCTACCACCTGAGAAAGAAACTGGTGGACAGCACCGACAAGGCCGACCTGCG
GCTGATCTATCTGGCCCTGGCCCACATGATCAAGTTCCGGGGCCACTTCCTGATCGAGGGCGACCTGAAC
CCCGACAACAGCGACGTGGACAAGCTGTTCATCCAGCTGGTGCAGACCTACAACCAGCTGTTCGAGGAAA
ACCCCATCAACGCCAGCGGCGTGGACGCCAAGGCCATCCTGTCTGCCAGACTGAGCAAGAGCAGACGGCT
GGAAAATCTGATCGCCCAGCTGCCCGGCGAGAAGAAGAATGGCCTGTTCGGAAACCTGATTGCCCTGAGC
CTGGGCCTGACCCCCAACTTCAAGAGCAACTTCGACCTGGCCGAGGATGCCAAACTGCAGCTGAGCAAGG
ACACCTACGACGACGACCTGGACAACCTGCTGGCCCAGATCGGCGACCAGTACGCCGACCTGTTTCTGGC
CGCCAAGAACCTGTCCGACGCCATCCTGCTGAGCGACATCCTGAGAGTGAACACCGAGATCACCAAGGCC
CCCCTGAGCGCCTCTATGATCAAGAGATACGACGAGCACCACCAGGACCTGACCCTGCTGAAAGCTCTCG
TGCGGCAGCAGCTGCCTGAGAAGTACAAAGAGATTTTCTTCGACCAGAGCAAGAACGGCTACGCCGGCTA
CATTGACGGCGGAGCCAGCCAGGAAGAGTTCTACAAGTTCATCAAGCCCATCCTGGAAAAGATGGACGGC
ACCGAGGAACTGCTCGTGAAGCTGAACAGAGAGGACCTGCTGCGGAAGCAGCGGACCTTCGACAACGGCA
GCATCCCCCACCAGATCCACCTGGGAGAGCTGCACGCCATTCTGCGGCGGCAGGAAGATTTTTACCCATT
CCTGAAGGACAACCGGGAAAAGATCGAGAAGATCCTGACCTTCCGCATCCCCTACTACGTGGGCCCTCTG
GCCAGGGGAAACAGCAGATTCGCCTGGATGACCAGAAAGAGCGAGGAAACCATCACCCCCTGGAACTTCG
AGGAAGTGGTGGACAAGGGCGCTTCCGCCCAGAGCTTCATCGAGCGGATGACCAACTTCGATAAGAACCT
GCCCAACGAGAAGGTGCTGCCCAAGCACAGCCTGCTGTACGAGTACTTCACCGTGTATAACGAGCTGACC
AAAGTGAAATACGTGACCGAGGGAATGAGAAAGCCCGCCTTCCTGAGCGGCGAGCAGAAAAAGGCCATCG
TGGACCTGCTGTTCAAGACCAACCGGAAAGTGACCGTGAAGCAGCTGAAAGAGGACTACTTCAAGAAAAT
CGAGTGCTTCGACTCCGTGGAAATCTCCGGCGTGGAAGATCGGTTCAACGCCTCCCTGGGCACATACCAC
GATCTGCTGAAAATTATCAAGGACAAGGACTTCCTGGACAATGAGGAAAACGAGGACATTCTGGAAGATA
TCGTGCTGACCCTGACACTGTTTGAGGACAGAGAGATGATCGAGGAACGGCTGAAAACCTATGCCCACCT
GTTCGACGACAAAGTGATGAAGCAGCTGAAGCGGCGGAGATACACCGGCTGGGGCAGGCTGAGCCGGAAG
CTGATCAACGGCATCCGGGACAAGCAGTCCGGCAAGACAATCCTGGATTTCCTGAAGTCCGACGGCTTCG
CCAACAGAAACTTCATGCAGCTGATCCACGACGACAGCCTGACCTTTAAAGAGGACATCCAGAAAGCCCA
GGTGTCCGGCCAGGGCGATAGCCTGCACGAGCACATTGCCAATCTGGCCGGCAGCCCCGCCATTAAGAAG
GGCATCCTGCAGACAGTGAAGGTGGTGGACGAGCTCGTGAAAGTGATGGGCCGGCACAAGCCCGAGAACA
TCGTGATCGAAATGGCCAGAGAGAACCAGACCACCCAGAAGGGACAGAAGAACAGCCGCGAGAGAATGAA
GCGGATCGAAGAGGGCATCAAAGAGCTGGGCAGCCAGATCCTGAAAGAACACCCCGTGGAAAACACCCAG
CTGCAGAACGAGAAGCTGTACCTGTACTACCTGCAGAATGGGCGGGATATGTACGTGGACCAGGAACTGG
ACATCAACCGGCTGTCCGACTACGATGTGGACCATATCGTGCCTCAGAGCTTTCTGAAGGACGACTCCAT
CGACAACAAGGTGCTGACCAGAAGCGACAAGAACCGGGGCAAGAGCGACAACGTGCCCTCCGAAGAGGTC
GTGAAGAAGATGAAGAACTACTGGCGGCAGCTGCTGAACGCCAAGCTGATTACCCAGAGAAAGTTCGACA
ATCTGACCAAGGCCGAGAGAGGCGGCCTGAGCGAACTGGATAAGGCCGGCTTCATCAAGAGACAGCTGGT
GGAAACCCGGCAGATCACAAAGCACGTGGCACAGATCCTGGACTCCCGGATGAACACTAAGTACGACGAG
AATGACAAGCTGATCCGGGAAGTGAAAGTGATCACCCTGAAGTCCAAGCTGGTGTCCGATTTCCGGAAGG
ATTTCCAGTTTTACAAAGTGCGCGAGATCAACAACTACCACCACGCCCACGACGCCTACCTGAACGCCGT
CGTGGGAACCGCCCTGATCAAAAAGTACCCTAAGCTGGAAAGCGAGTTCGTGTACGGCGACTACAAGGTG
TACGACGTGCGGAAGATGATCGCCAAGAGCGAGCAGGAAATCGGCAAGGCTACCGCCAAGTACTTCTTCT
ACAGCAACATCATGAACTTTTTCAAGACCGAGATTACCCTGGCCAACGGCGAGATCCGGAAGCGGCCTCT
GATCGAGACAAACGGCGAAACCGGGGAGATCGTGTGGGATAAGGGCCGGGATTTTGCCACCGTGCGGAAA
GTGCTGAGCATGCCCCAAGTGAATATCGTGAAAAAGACCGAGGTGCAGACAGGCGGCTTCAGCAAAGAGT
CTATCCTGCCCAAGAGGAACAGCGATAAGCTGATCGCCAGAAAGAAGGACTGGGACCCTAAGAAGTACGG
CGGCTTCGACAGCCCCACCGTGGCCTATTCTGTGCTGGTGGTGGCCAAAGTGGAAAAGGGCAAGTCCAAG
AAACTGAAGAGTGTGAAAGAGCTGCTGGGGATCACCATCATGGAAAGAAGCAGCTTCGAGAAGAATCCCA
TCGACTTTCTGGAAGCCAAGGGCTACAAAGAAGTGAAAAAGGACCTGATCATCAAGCTGCCTAAGTACTC
CCTGTTCGAGCTGGAAAACGGCCGGAAGAGAATGCTGGCCTCTGCCGGCGAACTGCAGAAGGGAAACGAA
CTGGCCCTGCCCTCCAAATATGTGAACTTCCTGTACCTGGCCAGCCACTATGAGAAGCTGAAGGGCTCCC
CCGAGGATAATGAGCAGAAACAGCTGTTTGTGGAACAGCACAAGCACTACCTGGACGAGATCATCGAGCA
GATCAGCGAGTTCTCCAAGAGAGTGATCCTGGCCGACGCTAATCTGGACAAAGTGCTGTCCGCCTACAAC
AAGCACCGGGATAAGCCCATCAGAGAGCAGGCCGAGAATATCATCCACCTGTTTACCCTGACCAATCTGG
GAGCCCCTGCCGCCTTCAAGTACTTTGACACCACCATCGACCGGAAGAGGTACACCAGCACCAAAGAGGT
GCTGGACGCCACCCTGATCCACCAGAGCATCACCGGCCTGTACGAGACACGGATCGACCTGTCTCAGCTG
GGAGGCGACAAAAGGCCGGCGGCCACGAAAAAGGCCGGCCAGGCAAAAAAGAAAAAGGAATTCGGCAGTG
GAGAGGGCAGAGGAAGTCTGCTAACATGCGGTGACGTCGAGGAGAATCCTGGCCCAATGACCGAGTACAA
GCCCACGGTGCGCCTCGCCACCCGCGACGACGTCCCCAGGGCCGTACGCACCCTCGCCGCCGCGTTCGCC
GACTACCCCGCCACGCGCCACACCGTCGATCCGGACCGCCACATCGAGCGGGTCACCGAGCTGCAAGAAC
TCTTCCTCACGCGCGTCGGGCTCGACATCGGCAAGGTGTGGGTCGCGGACGACGGCGCCGCGGTGGCGGT
CTGGACCACGCCGGAGAGCGTCGAAGCGGGGGCGGTGTTCGCCGAGATCGGCCCGCGCATGGCCGAGTTG
AGCGGTTCCCGGCTGGCCGCGCAGCAACAGATGGAAGGCCTCCTGGCGCCGCACCGGCCCAAGGAGCCCG
CGTGGTTCCTGGCCACCGTCGGAGTCTCGCCCGACCACCAGGGCAAGGGTCTGGGCAGCGCCGTCGTGCT
CCCCGGAGTGGAGGCGGCCGAGCGCGCCGGGGTGCCCGCCTTCCTGGAGACCTCCGCGCCCCGCAACCTC
CCCTTCTACGAGCGGCTCGGCTTCACCGTCACCGCCGACGTCGAGGTGCCCGAAGGACCGCGCACCTGGT
GCATGACCCGCAAGCCCGGTGCCTGAGAATTCTAACTAGAGCTCGCTGATCAGCCTCGACTGTGCCTTCT
AGTTGCCAGCCATCTGTTGTTTGCCCCTCCCCCGTGCCTTCCTTGACCCTGGAAGGTGCCACTCCCACTG
TCCTTTCCTAATAAAATGAGGAAATTGCATCGCATTGTCTGAGTAGGTGTCATTCTATTCTGGGGGGTGG
GGTGGGGCAGGACAGCAAGGGGGAGGATTGGGAAGAGAATAGCAGGCATGCTGGGGAGCGGCCGCAGGAA
CCCCTAGTGATGGAGTTGGCCACTCCCTCTCTGCGCGCTCGCTCGCTCACTGAGGCCGGGCGACCAAAGG
TCGCCCGACGCCCGGGCTTTGCCCGGGCGGCCTCAGTGAGCGAGCGAGCGCGCAGCTGCCTGCAGGGGCG
CCTGATGCGGTATTTTCTCCTTACGCATCTGTGCGGTATTTCACACCGCATA
[95 nt withheld, positions 6633-6727]
T
[46 nt withheld, positions 6729-6774]
C
[141 nt withheld, positions 6776-6916]
CCTTTGACGTTGGAGTCCACGTTCTTT
[37 nt withheld, positions 6944-6980]
ACTCTATCTCGGGCTATTCTTTTGATTTATAAGGGATTTTGCCGATTTCGGTCTATTGGTTAAAAAATGA
GCTGATTTAACAAAAATTTAACGCGAATTTTAACAAAATATTAACGTTTACAATTTTATGGTGCACTCTC
AGTACAATCTGCTCTGATGCCGCATAGTTAAGCCAGCCCCGACACCCGCCAACACCCGCTGACGCGCCCT
GACGGGCTTGTCTGCTCCCGGCATCCGCTTACAGACAAGCTGTGACCGTCTCCGGGAGCTGCATGTGTCA
GAGGTTTTCACCGTCATCACCGAAACGCGCGAGACGAAAGGGCCTCGTGATACGCCTATTTTTATAGGTT
AATGTCATGATAATAATGGTTTCTTAGACGTCAGGTGGCACTTTTCGGGGAAATGTGCGCGGAACCCCTA
TTTGTTTATTTTTCTAAATACATTCAAATATGTATCCGCTCATGAGACAATAACCCTGATAAATGCTTCA
ATAATATTGAAAAAGGAAGAGTATGAGTATTCAACATTTCCGTGTCGCCCTTATTCCCTTTTTTGCGGCA
TTTTGCCTTCCTGTTTTTGCTCACCCAGAAACGCTGGTGAAAGTAAAAGATGCTGAAGATCAGTTGGGTG
CACGAGTGGGTTACATCGAACTGGATCTCAACAGCGGTAAGATCCTTGAGAGTTTTCGCCCCGAAGAACG
TTTTCCAATGATGAGCACTTTTAAAGTTCTGCTATGTGGCGCGGTATTATCCCGTATTGACGCCGGGCAA
GAGCAACTCGGTCGCCGCATACACTATTCTCAGAATGACTTGGTTGAGTACTCACCAGTCACAGAAAAGC
ATCTTACGGATGGCATGACAGTAAGAGAATTATGCAGTGCTGCCATAACCATGAGTGATAACACTGCGGC
CAACTTACTTCTGACAACGATCGGAGGACCGAAGGAGCTAACCGCTTTTTTGCACAACATGGGGGATCAT
GTAACTCGCCTTGATCGTTGGGAACCGGAGCTGAATGAAGCCATACCAAACGACGAGCGTGACACCACGA
TGCCTGTAGCAATGGCAACAACGTTGCGCAAACTATTAACTGGCGAACTACTTACTCTAGCTTCCCGGCA
ACAATTAATAGACTGGATGGAGGCGGATAAAGTTGCAGGACCACTTCTGCGCTCGGCCCTTCCGGCTGGC
TGGTTTATTGCTGATAAATCTGGAGCCGGTGAGCGTGGAAGCCGCGGTATCATTGCAGCACTGGGGCCAG
ATGGTAAGCCCTCCCGTATCGTAGTTATCTACACGACGGGGAGTCAGGCAACTATGGATGAACGAAATAG
ACAGATCGCTGAGATAGGTGCCTCACTGATTAAGCATTGGTAACTGTCAGACCAAGTTTACTCATATATA
CTTTAGATTGATTTAAAACTTCATTTTTAATTTAAAAGGATCTAGGTGAAGATCCTTTTTGATAATCTCA
TGACCAAAATCCCTTAACGTGAGTTTTCGTTCCACTGAGCGTCAGACCCCGTAGAAAAGATCAAAGGATC
TTCTTGAGATCCTTTTTTTCTGCGCGTAATCTGCTGCTTGCAAACAAAAAAACCACCGCTACCAGCGGTG
GTTTGTTTGCCGGATCAAGAGCTACCAACTCTTTTTCCGAAGGTAACTGGCTTCAGCAGAGCGCAGATAC
CAAATACTGTTCTTCTAGTGTAGCCGTAGTTAGGCCACCACTTCAAGAACTCTGTAGCACCGCCTACATA
CCTCGCTCTGCTAATCCTGTTACCAGTGGCTGCTGCCAGTGGCGATAAGTCGTGTCTTACCGGGTTGGAC
TCAAGACGATAGTTACCGGATAAGGCGCAGCGGTCGGGCTGAACGGGGGGTTCGTGCACACAGCCCAGCT
TGGAGCGAACGACCTACACCGAACTGAGATACCTACAGCGTGAGCTATGAGAAAGCGCCACGCTTCCCGA
AGGGAGAAAGGCGGACAGGTATCCGGTAAGCGGCAGGGTCGGAACAGGAGAGCGCACGAGGGAGCTTCCA
GGGGGAAACGCCTGGTATCTTTATAGTCCTGTCGGGTTTCGCCACCTCTGACTTGAGCGTCGATTTTTGT
GATGCTCGTCAGGGGGGCGGAGCCTATGGAAAAACGCCAGCAACGCGGCCTTTTTACGGTTCCTGGCCTT
TTGCTGGCCTTTTGCTCACATGT
Features (pLannotate 1.2.2; 19 found; start..end, strand, type, name):
      1..241     +  promoter       U6 promoter: RNA polymerase III promoter for human U6 snRNA
    267..342     +  misc_RNA       gRNA scaffold: guide RNA scaffold for the Streptococcus pyogenes CRISPR/Cas9 system
    349..392     +  misc_RNA       gRNA scaffold (fragment): guide RNA scaffold for the Streptococcus pyogenes CRISPR/Cas9 system
    439..724     +  enhancer       CMV enhancer: human cytomegalovirus immediate early enhancer; contains an 18-bp deletion relative to the standard CMV enhancer
    726..1003    +  promoter       chicken β-actin promoter: No description available
   1004..1231    +  intron         hybrid intron: hybrid between chicken β-actin (CBA) and minute virus of mice (MMV) introns (Gray et al., 2011)
   1369..2970    +  CDS            Cas9(N): N-terminal portion of Streptococcus pyogenes Cas9 (Zetsche et al., 2015)
   2971..5469    +  CDS            Cas9(C): C-terminal portion of Streptococcus pyogenes Cas9 (Zetsche et al., 2015)
   5470..5517    +  CDS            nucleoplasmin NLS: bipartite nuclear localization signal from nucleoplasmin
   5587..6186    +  CDS            PuroR (fragment): puromycin N-acetyltransferase; pac from Streptomyces; confers resistance to puromycin
   6220..6331    +  polyA_signal   bGH poly(A) signal: bovine growth hormone polyadenylation signal
   6436..6576    +  repeat_region  AAV2 ITR: inverted terminal repeat of adeno-associated virus serotype 2 inverted
   6581..6632    -  misc_feature   bom (fragment): basis of mobility region from pBR322
   6651..7106    +  rep_origin     f1 ori (sequence partly withheld): f1 bacteriophage origin of replication; arrow indicates direction of (+) strand synthesis
   7107..7156    -  misc_feature   bom (fragment): basis of mobility region from pBR322
   7258..7293    -  CDS            rop (fragment): Rop protein, which maintains plasmids at low copy number; rop
   7388..7492    +  promoter       AmpR promoter: bla
   7493..8353    +  CDS            AmpR: β-lactamase; bla; confers resistance to ampicillin, carbenicillin, and related antibiotics
   8524..9112    +  rep_origin     ori: high-copy-number ColE1/pMB1/pBR322/pUC origin of replication
