[The description below was written by a language model from this plasmid's Addgene catalogue record and pLannotate feature annotations shown in this document.]
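Description:
sgSf3b1(T1) is an all-in-one mammalian CRISPR/Cas9 expression plasmid built on the pSpCas9(BB)-2A-Puro (PX459) V2.0 backbone, carrying a single guide RNA directed against the mouse Sf3b1 gene (also known as SAP155), which encodes a core splicing factor. The guide was inserted between the backbone's two BbsI sites, both destroyed during cloning. This places it directly downstream of the human U6 RNA polymerase III promoter and upstream of the Streptococcus pyogenes gRNA scaffold, so a complete sgRNA is transcribed in transfected cells. The plasmid is about 9.2 kb and is propagated in E. coli at high copy from a ColE1/pUC-type origin with ampicillin selection through β-lactamase. An f1 origin is also present. The annotated short bom and rop fragments and a single AAV2 ITR appear to be backbone remnants rather than functional modules.

A second cassette uses a hybrid promoter made of the CMV enhancer, the chicken β-actin promoter and a hybrid intron to express S. pyogenes Cas9. The annotation splits Cas9 into contiguous N- and C-terminal portions that together form one coding sequence, followed by a nucleoplasmin bipartite nuclear localization signal. Puromycin N-acetyltransferase lies downstream in the same transcription unit. It is linked through the 2A peptide indicated by the backbone name, although the feature table does not annotate it, and the unit ends at a bovine growth hormone polyadenylation signal. This arrangement allows transient puromycin enrichment of cells that received the nuclease.

According to the record, the construct introduces a double-strand break within mouse Sf3b1 so that homology-directed repair can install coding mutations at codon 700. The repair template is not part of this plasmid and would have to be supplied separately.
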