Addgene plasmid #90424: sgSf3b1(T1)
Purpose: induces dsDNA break within mouse Sf3b1 gene for subsequent homology-directed recombination and coding sequence mutagenesis at codon 700
Depositing lab: Alex Minella. Depositing organization: Versiti Blood Health, Inc. Publication: Degenerate minigene library analysis enables identification of altered branch point utilization by mutant splicing factor 3B1 (SF3B1). Gupta AK, Murthy T, Paul KV, Ramirez O, Fisher JB, Rao S, Rosenberg AB, Seelig G, Minella AC, Pillai MM. Nucleic Acids Res. 2018 Nov 20. pii: 5193340. doi: 10.1093/nar/gky1161. PubMed 30462273.
Backbone
  Vector backbone: pSpCas9(BB)-2A-Puro (PX459) V2.0
  Backbone manufacturer: Feng Zhang
  Total vector size (bp): 9200
  Vector type: Mammalian Expression, CRISPR ; guideRNA encoding for gene editing
  Selectable markers: Puromycin
Growth in bacteria
  Bacterial resistance: Ampicillin, 100 μg/mL
  Growth temperature: 37°C
  Growth strain: NEB Stable
  Copy number: High Copy
Gene/Insert
  Gene/Insert name: mus Sf3b1 gRNA (alt name: SAP155)
  gRNA/shRNA sequence: Sf3b1
  Species: M. musculus (mouse)
  Entrez Gene: Sf3b1 (a.k.a. 155kDa, 2810001M05Rik, Prp10, SAP155, SF3b155, TA-8, Targ4)
  Promoter: U6
  Cloning method: Restriction Enzyme; 5′ cloning site Bbs1 (destroyed during cloning); 3′ cloning site Bbs1 (destroyed during cloning)
  Sequencing primers: 5′ GAGGGCCTATTTCCCATGATTCC
Terms and licenses: Academic/Nonprofit Terms; Industry Terms: Not Available to Industry
How to cite: sgSf3b1(T1) was a gift from Alex Minella (Addgene plasmid # 90424 ; http://n2t.net/addgene:90424 ; RRID:Addgene_90424)
