>Addgene plasmid #90424 | sgSf3b1(T1) | depositor partial sequence | sequence record 179761 | gRNA sequence
GCTCAAGCCCCTATGGA
