>Addgene plasmid #90424 | sgSf3b1(T1) | addgene partial sequence | sequence record 190771 | Addgene Partial NGS Result
GGAGTCGCTGCGCGCTGCCTTCGCCCCGTGCCCCGCTCCGCCGCCGCCTCGCGCCGCCCGCCCCGGCTCT
GACTGACCGCGTTACTCCCACAGGTGAGCGGGCGGGACGGCCCTTCTCCTCCGGGCTGTAATTAGCTGAG
CAAGAGGTAAGGGTTTAAGGGATGGTTGGTTGGTGGGGTATTAATGTTTAATTACCTGGAGCACCTGCCT
GAAATCACTTTTTTTCAGGTTGGACCGGTGCCACCATGGACTATAAGGACCACGACGGAGACTACAAGGA
TCATGATATTGATTACAAAGACGATGACGATAAGATGGCCCCAAAGAAGAAGCGGAAGGTCGGTATCCAC
GGAGTCCCAGCAGCCGACAAGAAGTACAGCATCGGCCTGGACATCGGCACCAACTCTGTGGGCTGGGCCG
TGATCACCGACGAGTACAAGGTGCCCAGCAAGAAATTCAAGGTGCTGGGCAACACCGACCGGCACAGCAT
CAAGAAGAACCTGATCGGAGCCCTGCTGTTCGACAGCGGCGAAACAGCCGAGGCCACCCGGCTGAAGAGA
ACCGCCAGAAGAAGATACACCAGACGGAAGAACCGGATCTGCTATCTGCAAGAGATCTTCAGCAACGAGA
TGGCCAAGGTGGACGACAGCTTCTTCCACAGACTGGAAGAGTCCTTCCTGGTGGAAGAGGATAAGAAGCA
CGAGCGGCACCCCATCTTCGGCAACATCGTGGACGAGGTGGCCTACCACGAGAAGTACCCCACCATCTAC
CACCTGAGAAAGAAACTGGTGGACAGCACCGACAAGGCCGACCTGCGGCTGATCTATCTGGCCCTGGCCC
ACATGATCAAGTTCCGGGGCCACTTCCTGATCGAGGGCGACCTGAACCCCGACAACAGCGACGTGGACAA
GCTGTTCATCCAGCTGGTGCAGACCTACAACCAGCTGTTCGAGGAAAACCCCATCAACGCCAGCGGCGTG
GACGCCAAGGCCATCCTGTCTGCCAGACTGAGCAAGAGCAGACGGCTGGAAAATCTGATCGCCCAGCTGC
CCGGCGAGAAGAAGAATGGCCTGTTCGGAAACCTGATTGCCCTGAGCCTGGGCCTGACCCCCAACTTCAA
GAGCAACTTCGACCTGGCCGAGGATGCCAAACTGCAGCTGAGCAAGGACACCTACGACGACGACCTGGAC
AACCTGCTGGCCCAGATCGGCGACCAGTACGCCGACCTGTTTCTGGCCGCCAAGAACCTGTCCGACGCCA
TCCTGCTGAGCGACATCCTGAGAGTGAACACCGAGATCACCAAGGCCCCCCTGAGCGCCTCTATGATCAA
GAGATACGACGAGCACCACCAGGACCTGACCCTGCTGAAAGCTCTCGTGCGGCAGCAGCTGCCTGAGAAG
TACAAAGAGATTTTCTTCGACCAGAGCAAGAACGGCTACGCCGGCTACATTGACGGCGGAGCCAGCCAGG
AAGAGTTCTACAAGTTCATCAAGCCCATCCTGGAAAAGATGGACGGCACCGAGGAACTGCTCGTGAAGCT
GAACAGAGAGGACCTGCTGCGGAAGCAGCGGACCTTCGACAACGGCAGCATCCCCCACCAGATCCACCTG
GGAGAGCTGCACGCCATTCTGCGGCGGCAGGAAGATTTTTACCCATTCCTGAAGGACAACCGGGAAAAGA
TCGAGAAGATCCTGACCTTCCGCATCCCCTACTACGTGGGCCCTCTGGCCAGGGGAAACAGCAGATTCGC
CTGGATGACCAGAAAGAGCGAGGAAACCATCACCCCCTGGAACTTCGAGGAAGTGGTGGACAAGGGCGCT
TCCGCCCAGAGCTTCATCGAGCGGATGACCAACTTCGATAAGAACCTGCCCAACGAGAAGGTGCTGCCCA
AGCACAGCCTGCTGTACGAGTACTTCACCGTGTATAACGAGCTGACCAAAGTGAAATACGTGACCGAGGG
AATGAGAAAGCCCGCCTTCCTGAGCGGCGAGCAGAAAAAGGCCATCGTGGACCTGCTGTTCAAGACCAAC
CGGAAAGTGACCGTGAAGCAGCTGAAAGAGGACTACTTCAAGAAAATCGAGTGCTTCGACTCCGTGGAAA
TCTCCGGCGTGGAAGATCGGTTCAACGCCTCCCTGGGCACATACCACGATCTGCTGAAAATTATCAAGGA
CAAGGACTTCCTGGACAATGAGGAAAACGAGGACATTCTGGAAGATATCGTGCTGACCCTGACACTGTTT
GAGGACAGAGAGATGATCGAGGAACGGCTGAAAACCTATGCCCACCTGTTCGACGACAAAGTGATGAAGC
AGCTGAAGCGGCGGAGATACACCGGCTGGGGCAGGCTGAGCCGGAAGCTGATCAACGGCATCCGGGACAA
GCAGTCCGGCAAGACAATCCTGGATTTCCTGAAGTCCGACGGCTTCGCCAACAGAAACTTCATGCAGCTG
ATCCACGACGACAGCCTGACCTTTAAAGAGGACATCCAGAAAGCCCAGGTGTCCGGCCAGGGCGATAGCC
TGCACGAGCACATTGCCAATCTGGCCGGCAGCCCCGCCATTAAGAAGGGCATCCTGCAGACAGTGAAGGT
GGTGGACGAGCTCGTGAAAGTGATGGGCCGGCACAAGCCCGAGAACATCGTGATCGAAATGGCCAGAGAG
AACCAGACCACCCAGAAGGGACAGAAGAACAGCCGCGAGAGAATGAAGCGGATCGAAGAGGGCATCAAAG
AGCTGGGCAGCCAGATCCTGAAAGAACACCCCGTGGAAAACACCCAGCTGCAGAACGAGAAGCTGTACCT
GTACTACCTGCAGAATGGGCGGGATATGTACGTGGACCAGGAACTGGACATCAACCGGCTGTCCGACTAC
GATGTGGACCATATCGTGCCTCAGAGCTTTCTGAAGGACGACTCCATCGACAACAAGGTGCTGACCAGAA
GCGACAAGAACCGGGGCAAGAGCGACAACGTGCCCTCCGAAGAGGTCGTGAAGAAGATGAAGAACTACTG
GCGGCAGCTGCTGAACGCCAAGCTGATTACCCAGAGAAAGTTCGACAATCTGACCAAGGCCGAGAGAGGC
GGCCTGAGCGAACTGGATAAGGCCGGCTTCATCAAGAGACAGCTGGTGGAAACCCGGCAGATCACAAAGC
ACGTGGCACAGATCCTGGACTCCCGGATGAACACTAAGTACGACGAGAATGACAAGCTGATCCGGGAAGT
GAAAGTGATCACCCTGAAGTCCAAGCTGGTGTCCGATTTCCGGAAGGATTTCCAGTTTTACAAAGTGCGC
GAGATCAACAACTACCACCACGCCCACGACGCCTACCTGAACGCCGTCGTGGGAACCGCCCTGATCAAAA
AGTACCCTAAGCTGGAAAGCGAGTTCGTGTACGGCGACTACAAGGTGTACGACGTGCGGAAGATGATCGC
CAAGAGCGAGCAGGAAATCGGCAAGGCTACCGCCAAGTACTTCTTCTACAGCAACATCATGAACTTTTTC
AAGACCGAGATTACCCTGGCCAACGGCGAGATCCGGAAGCGGCCTCTGATCGAGACAAACGGCGAAACCG
GGGAGATCGTGTGGGATAAGGGCCGGGATTTTGCCACCGTGCGGAAAGTGCTGAGCATGCCCCAAGTGAA
TATCGTGAAAAAGACCGAGGTGCAGACAGGCGGCTTCAGCAAAGAGTCTATCCTGCCCAAGAGGAACAGC
GATAAGCTGATCGCCAGAAAGAAGGACTGGGACCCTAAGAAGTACGGCGGCTTCGACAGCCCCACCGTGG
CCTATTCTGTGCTGGTGGTGGCCAAAGTGGAAAAGGGCAAGTCCAAGAAACTGAAGAGTGTGAAAGAGCT
GCTGGGGATCACCATCATGGAAAGAAGCAGCTTCGAGAAGAATCCCATCGACTTTCTGGAAGCCAAGGGC
TACAAAGAAGTGAAAAAGGACCTGATCATCAAGCTGCCTAAGTACTCCCTGTTCGAGCTGGAAAACGGCC
GGAAGAGAATGCTGGCCTCTGCCGGCGAACTGCAGAAGGGAAACGAACTGGCCCTGCCCTCCAAATATGT
GAACTTCCTGTACCTGGCCAGCCACTATGAGAAGCTGAAGGGCTCCCCCGAGGATAATGAGCAGAAACAG
CTGTTTGTGGAACAGCACAAGCACTACCTGGACGAGATCATCGAGCAGATCAGCGAGTTCTCCAAGAGAG
TGATCCTGGCCGACGCTAATCTGGACAAAGTGCTGTCCGCCTACAACAAGCACCGGGATAAGCCCATCAG
AGAGCAGGCCGAGAATATCATCCACCTGTTTACCCTGACCAATCTGGGAGCCCCTGCCGCCTTCAAGTAC
TTTGACACCACCATCGACCGGAAGAGGTACACCAGCACCAAAGAGGTGCTGGACGCCACCCTGATCCACC
AGAGCATCACCGGCCTGTACGAGACACGGATCGACCTGTCTCAGCTGGGAGGCGACAAAAGGCCGGCGGC
CACGAAAAAGGCCGGCCAGGCAAAAAAGAAAAAGGAATTCGGCAGTGGAGAGGGCAGAGGAAGTCTGCTA
ACATGCGGTGACGTCGAGGAGAATCCTGGCCCAATGACCGAGTACAAGCCCACGGTGCGCCTCGCCACCC
GCGACGACGTCCCCAGGGCCGTACGCACCCTCGCCGCCGCGTTCGCCGACTACCCCGCCACGCGCCACAC
CGTCGATCCGGACCGCCACATCGAGCGGGTCACCGAGCTGCAAGAACTCTTCCTCACGCGCGTCGGGCTC
GACATCGGCAAGGTGTGGGTCGCGGACGACGGCGCCGCGGTGGCGGTCTGGACCACGCCGGAGAGCGTCG
AAGCGGGGGCGGTGTTCGCCGAGATCGGCCCGCGCATGGCCGAGTTGAGCGGTTCCCGGCTGGCCGCGCA
GCAACAGATGGAAGGCCTCCTGGCGCCGCACCGGCCCAAGGAGCCCGCGTGGTTCCTGGCCACCGTCGGA
GTCTCGCCCGACCACCAGGGCAAGGGTCTGGGCAGCGCCGTCGTGCTCCCCGGAGTGGAGGCGGCCGAGC
GCGCCGGGGTGCCCGCCTTCCTGGAGACCTCCGCGCCCCGCAACCTCCCCTTCTACGAGCGGCTCGGCTT
CACCGTCACCGCCGACGTCGAGGTGCCCGAAGGACCGCGCACCTGGTGCATGACCCGCAAGCCCGGTGCC
TGAGAATTCTAACTAGAGCTCGCTGATCAGCCTCGACTGTGCCTTCTAGTTGCCAGCCATCTGTTGTTTG
CCCCTCCCCCGTGCCTTCCTTGACCCTGGAAGGTGCCACTCCCACTGTCCTTTCCTAATAAAATGAGGAA
ATTGCATCGCATTGTCTGAGTAGGTGTCATTCTATTCTGGGGGGTGGGGTGGGGCAGGACAGCAAGGGGG
AGGATTGGGAAGAGAATAGCAGGCATGCTGGGGAGCGGCCGCAGGAACCCCTAGTGATGGAGTTGGCCAC
TCCCTCTCTGCGCGCTCGCTCGCTCACTGAGGCCGGGCGACCAAAGGTCGCCCGACGCCCGGGCTTTGCC
CGGGCGGCCTCAGTGAGCGAGCGAGCGCGCAGCTGCCTGCAGGGGCGCCTGATGCGGTATTTTCTCCTTA
CGCATCTGTGCGGTATTTCACACCGCATA
[95 nt withheld, positions 5630-5724]
T
[46 nt withheld, positions 5726-5771]
C
[141 nt withheld, positions 5773-5913]
CCTTTGACGTTGGAGTCCACGTTCTTT
[37 nt withheld, positions 5941-5977]
ACTCTATCTCGGGCTATTCTTTTGATTTATAAGGGATTTTGCCGATTTCGGTCTATTGGTTAAAAAATGA
GCTGATTTAACAAAAATTTAACGCGAATTTTAACAAAATATTAACGTTTACAATTTTATGGTGCACTCTC
AGTACAATCTGCTCTGATGCCGCATAGTTAAGCCAGCCCCGACACCCGCCAACACCCGCTGACGCGCCCT
GACGGGCTTGTCTGCTCCCGGCATCCGCTTACAGACAAGCTGTGACCGTCTCCGGGAGCTGCATGTGTCA
GAGGTTTTCACCGTCATCACCGAAACGCGCGAGACGAAAGGGCCTCGTGATACGCCTATTTTTATAGGTT
AATGTCATGATAATAATGGTTTCTTAGACGTCAGGTGGCACTTTTCGGGGAAATGTGCGCGGAACCCCTA
TTTGTTTATTTTTCTAAATACATTCAAATATGTATCCGCTCATGAGACAATAACCCTGATAAATGCTTCA
ATAATATTGAAAAAGGAAGAGTATGAGTATTCAACATTTCCGTGTCGCCCTTATTCCCTTTTTTGCGGCA
TTTTGCCTTCCTGTTTTTGCTCACCCAGAAACGCTGGTGAAAGTAAAAGATGCTGAAGATCAGTTGGGTG
CACGAGTGGGTTACATCGAACTGGATCTCAACAGCGGTAAGATCCTTGAGAGTTTTCGCCCCGAAGAACG
TTTTCCAATGATGAGCACTTTTAAAGTTCTGCTATGTGGCGCGGTATTATCCCGTATTGACGCCGGGCAA
GAGCAACTCGGTCGCCGCATACACTATTCTCAGAATGACTTGGTTGAGTACTCACCAGTCACAGAAAAGC
ATCTTACGGATGGCATGACAGTAAGAGAATTATGCAGTGCTGCCATAACCATGAGTGATAACACTGCGGC
CAACTTACTTCTGACAACGATCGGAGGACCGAAGGAGCTAACCGCTTTTTTGCACAACATGGGGGATCAT
GTAACTCGCCTTGATCGTTGGGAACCGGAGCTGAATGAAGCCATACCAAACGACGAGCGTGACACCACGA
TGCCTGTAGCAATGGCAACAACGTTGCGCAAACTATTAACTGGCGAACTACTTACTCTAGCTTCCCGGCA
ACAATTAATAGACTGGATGGAGGCGGATAAAGTTGCAGGACCACTTCTGCGCTCGGCCCTTCCGGCTGGC
TGGTTTATTGCTGATAAATCTGGAGCCGGTGAGCGTGGAAGCCGCGGTATCATTGCAGCACTGGGGCCAG
ATGGTAAGCCCTCCCGTATCGTAGTTATCTACACGACGGGGAGTCAGGCAACTATGGATGAACGAAATAG
ACAGATCGCTGAGATAGGTGCCTCACTGATTAAGCATTGGTAACTGTCAGACCAAGTTTACTCATATATA
CTTTAGATTGATTTAAAACTTCATTTTTAATTTAAAAGGATCTAGGTGAAGATCCTTTTTGATAATCTCA
TGACCAAAATCCCTTAACGTGAGTTTTCGTTCCACTGAGCGTCAGACCCCGTAGAAAAGATCAAAGGATC
TTCTTGAGATCCTTTTTTTCTGCGCGTAATCTGCTGCTTGCAAACAAAAAAACCACCGCTACCAGCGGTG
GTTTGTTTGCCGGATCAAGAGCTACCAACTCTTTTTCCGAAGGTAACTGGCTTCAGCAGAGCGCAGATAC
CAAATACTGTTCTTCTAGTGTAGCCGTAGTTAGGCCACCACTTCAAGAACTCTGTAGCACCGCCTACATA
CCTCGCTCTGCTAATCCTGTTACCAGTGGCTGCTGCCAGTGGCGATAAGTCGTGTCTTACCGGGTTGGAC
TCAAGACGATAGTTACCGGATAAGGCGCAGCGGTCGGGCTGAACGGGGGGTTCGTGCACACAGCCCAGCT
TGGAGCGAACGACCTACACCGAACTGAGATACCTACAGCGTGAGCTATGAGAAAGCGCCACGCTTCCCGA
AGGGAGAAAGGCGGACAGGTATCCGGTAAGCGGCAGGGTCGGAACAGGAGAGCGCACGAGGGAGCTTCCA
GGGGGAAACGCCTGGTATCTTTATAGTCCTGTCGGGTTTCGCCACCTCTGACTTGAGCGTCGATTTTTGT
GATGCTCGTCAGGGGGGCGGAGCCTATGGAAAAACGCCAGCAACGCGGCCTTTTTACGGTTCCTGGCCTT
TTGCTGGCCTTTTGCTCACATGTGAGGGCCTATTTCCCATGATTCCTTCATATTTGCATATACGATACAA
GGCTGTTAGAGAGATAATTGGAATTAATTTGACTGTAAACACAAAGATATTAGTACAAAATACGTGACGT
AGAAAGTAATAATTTCTTGGGTAGTTTGCAGTTTTAAAATTATGTTTTAAAATGGACTATCATATGCTTA
CCGTAACTTGAAAGTATTTCGATTTCTTGGCTTTATATATCTTGTGGAAAGGACGAAACACCGCTCAAGC
CCCTATGGAGTTTTAGAGCTAGAAATAGCAAGTTAAAATAAGGCTAGTCCGTTATCAACTTGAAAAAGTG
GCACCGAGTCGGTGCTTTTTTGTTTTAGAGCTAGAAATAGCAAGTTAAAATAAGGCTAGTCCGTTTTTAG
CGCGTGCGCCAATTCTGCAGACAAATGGCTCTAGAGGTACCCGTTACATAACTTACGGTAAATGGCCCGC
CTGGCTGACCGCCCAACGACCCCCGCCCATTGACGTCAATAGTAACGCCAATAGGGACTTTCCATTGACG
TCAATGGGTGGAGTATTTACGGTAAACTGCCCACTTGGCAGTACATCAAGTGTATCATATGCCAAGTACG
CCCCCTATTGACGTCAATGACGGTAAATGGCCCGCCTGGCATTGTGCCCAGTACATGACCTTATGGGACT
TTCCTACTTGGCAGTACATCTACGTATTAGTCATCGCTATTACCATGGTCGAGGTGAGCCCCACGTTCTG
CTTCACTCTCCCCATCTCCCCCCCCTCCCCACCCCCAATTTTGTATTTATTTATTTTTTAATTATTTTGT
GCAGCGATG
